>Addgene plasmid #188439 | pENTR-ZmIAA25 | addgene full sequence | sequence record 370236 | Addgene NGS Result
CTTTCCTGCGTTATCCCCTGATTCTGTGGATAACCGTATTACCGCCTTTGAGTGAGCTGATACCGCTCGC
CGCAGCCGAACGACCGAGCGCAGCGAGTCAGTGAGCGAGGAAGCGGAAGAGCGCCCAATACGCAAACCGC
CTCTCCCCGCGCGTTGGCCGATTCATTAATGCAGCTGGCACGACAGGTTTCCCGACTGGAAAGCGGGCAG
TGAGCGCAACGCAATTAATACGCGTACCGCTAGCCAGGAAGAGTTTGTAGAAACGCAAAAAGGCCATCCG
TCAGGATGGCCTTCTGCTTAGTTTGATGCCTGGCAGTTTATGGCGGGCGTCCTGCCCGCCACCCTCCGGG
CCGTTGCTTCACAACGTTCAAATCCGCTCCCGGCGGATTTGTCCTACTCAGGAGAGCGTTCACCGACAAA
CAACAGATAAAACGAAAGGCCCAGTCTTCCGACTGAGCCTTTCGTTTTATTTGATGCCTGGCAGTTCCCT
ACTCTCGCGTTAACGCTAGCATGGATGTTTTCCCAGTCACGACGTTGTAAAACGACGGCCAGTCTTAAGC
TCGGGCCCCAAATAATGATTTTATTTTGACTGATAGTGACCTGTTCGTTGCAACAAATTGATGAGCAATG
CTTTTTTATAATGCCAACTTTGTACAAAAAAGCAGGCTTCAAAATGGAGCTCGACGCCGACAACCTGAGC
GCCACCGAGCTCCGCCTCGGCCTGCCTGGGACCAGCAGCAGCAGCAGCGACGACTGGCAGAAGAAGCCGT
CGCCCTCCGTCGGGGCCAAGCGCGCTCTGGACGACGGCACCAAGAGCGAGGCCTCGGGGACCAGCCCGGC
CGCCAGAGACCTCGACTTCGACCACGACCACGACACCGCCGCGCCTCCCAAGGCGCAAGTGGTCGGGTGG
CCGCCGGTGAGGGCGTACAGGAAGAACACCTTCCAGGCGGCGGCGGCGGCCAAGAAGGTCGAGCAGAAGC
AGAAGCAGCAGCAGCAGGGAGGCCTGTACGTGAAGGTGAGCATGGACGGCGCGCCGTACCTCAGGAAGGT
GGACCTCCGGATGTACAAGGGGTACAGGGAGCTCAGGGAGGCTCTGGACGCGCTCTTCACCAACTCCTTC
TCCGCGGCGGCAGAGGGCGGCGGCGACCACCACCAGCACGCCATCGCCTACGAAGACAAGGACGGCGACC
TCATGCTCGCCGGAGACGTGCCCTGGGATATGTTCATCTCTTCGTGCAAGAAGCTCAGGATAATGAAGGG
CTCTGCCTCTGAGGCCAGGTGACACCCAGCTTTCTTGTACAAAGTTGGCATTATAAGAAAGCATTGCTTA
TCAATTTGTTGCAACGAACAGGTCACTATCAGTCAAAATAAAATCATTATTTGCCATCCAGCTGATATCC
CCTATAGTGAGTCGTATTACATGGTCATAGCTGTTTCCTGGCAGCTCTGGCCCGTGTCTCAAAATCTCTG
ATGTTACATTGCACAAGATAAAAATATATCATCATGAACAATAAAACTGTCTGCTTACATAAACAGTAAT
ACAAGGGGTGTTATGAGCCATATTCAACGGGAAACGTCGAGGCCGCGATTAAATTCCAACATGGATGCTG
ATTTATATGGGTATAAATGGGCTCGCGATAATGTCGGGCAATCAGGTGCGACAATCTATCGCTTGTATGG
GAAGCCCGATGCGCCAGAGTTGTTTCTGAAACATGGCAAAGGTAGCGTTGCCAATGATGTTACAGATGAG
ATGGTCAGACTAAACTGGCTGACGGAATTTATGCCTCTTCCGACCATCAAGCATTTTATCCGTACTCCTG
ATGATGCATGGTTACTCACCACTGCGATCCCCGGAAAAACAGCATTCCAGGTATTAGAAGAATATCCTGA
TTCAGGTGAAAATATTGTTGATGCGCTGGCAGTGTTCCTGCGCCGGTTGCATTCGATTCCTGTTTGTAAT
TGTCCTTTTAACAGCGATCGCGTATTTCGTCTCGCTCAGGCGCAATCACGAATGAATAACGGTTTGGTTG
ATGCGAGTGATTTTGATGACGAGCGTAATGGCTGGCCTGTTGAACAAGTCTGGAAAGAAATGCATAAACT
TTTGCCATTCTCACCGGATTCAGTCGTCACTCATGGTGATTTCTCACTTGATAACCTTATTTTTGACGAG
GGGAAATTAATAGGTTGTATTGATGTTGGACGAGTCGGAATCGCAGACCGATACCAGGATCTTGCCATCC
TATGGAACTGCCTCGGTGAGTTTTCTCCTTCATTACAGAAACGGCTTTTTCAAAAATATGGTATTGATAA
TCCTGATATGAATAAATTGCAGTTTCATTTGATGCTCGATGAGTTTTTCTAATCAGAATTGGTTAATTGG
TTGTAACACTGGCAGAGCATTACGCTGACTTGACGGGACGGCGCAAGCTCATGACCAAAATCCCTTAACG
TGAGTTACGCGTCGTTCCACTGAGCGTCAGACCCCGTAGAAAAGATCAAAGGATCTTCTTGAGATCCTTT
TTTTCTGCGCGTAATCTGCTGCTTGCAAACAAAAAAACCACCGCTACCAGCGGTGGTTTGTTTGCCGGAT
CAAGAGCTACCAACTCTTTTTCCGAAGGTAACTGGCTTCAGCAGAGCGCAGATACCAAATACTGTTCTTC
TAGTGTAGCCGTAGTTAGGCCACCACTTCAAGAACTCTGTAGCACCGCCTACATACCTCGCTCTGCTAAT
CCTGTTACCAGTGGCTGCTGCCAGTGGCGATAAGTCGTGTCTTACCGGGTTGGACTCAAGACGATAGTTA
CCGGATAAGGCGCAGCGGTCGGGCTGAACGGGGGGTTCGTGCACACAGCCCAGCTTGGAGCGAACGACCT
ACACCGAACTGAGATACCTACAGCGTGAGCTATGAGAAAGCGCCACGCTTCCCGAAGGGAGAAAGGCGGA
CAGGTATCCGGTAAGCGGCAGGGTCGGAACAGGAGAGCGCACGAGGGAGCTTCCAGGGGGAAACGCCTGG
TATCTTTATAGTCCTGTCGGGTTTCGCCACCTCTGACTTGAGCGTCGATTTTTGTGATGCTCGTCAGGGG
GGCGGAGCCTATGGAAAAACGCCAGCAACGCGGCCTTTTTACGGTTCCTGGCCTTTTGCTGGCCTTTTGC
TCACATGTT
Features (pLannotate 1.2.2; 10 found; start..end, strand, type, name):
    121..213     +  CDS            lacI (fragment): lac repressor; lacI; The lac repressor binds to the lac operator to inhibit transcription in E. coli. This inhibition can be relieved by adding lactose or isopropyl-β-D-thiogalactopyranoside (IPTG).
    268..295     -  terminator     rrnB T2 terminator: transcription terminator T2 from the E. coli rrnB gene
    427..470     +  terminator     rrnB T1 terminator: Escherichia coli rrnB; transcription terminator T1 from the E. coli rrnB gene
    517..553     -  CDS            lacZα (fragment): LacZα fragment of β-galactosidase; lacZ fragment
    569..668     +  protein_bind   attL1: mutant version of attL; recombination site for the Gateway® LR reaction LR Clonase™
    677..1279    +  CDS            IAA24 (fragment): IAA24_ORYSJ - Experimental evidence at transcript level: Swiss-Prot protein existence level 2. Aux/IAA proteins are short-lived transcriptional factors that function as repressors of early auxin response genes at low auxin concentrations. From Oryza sativa subsp. japonica (Rice).
   1284..1383    -  protein_bind   attL2: mutant version of attL; recombination site for the Gateway® LR reaction LR Clonase™
   1401..1419    -  promoter       T7 promoter: promoter for bacteriophage T7 RNA polymerase
   1553..2362    +  CDS            KanR: aminoglycoside phosphotransferase; aph(3')-Ia; confers resistance to kanamycin in bacteria or G418 (Geneticin®) in eukaryotes
   2509..3097    +  rep_origin     ori: high-copy-number ColE1/pMB1/pBR322/pUC origin of replication
