[The description below was written by a language model from this plasmid's Addgene catalogue record and pLannotate feature annotations shown in this document.]
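Description:
pENTR-ZmIAA25 is a Gateway entry clone of about 3.2 kb, built on the pENTR backbone, that carries the coding sequence for the maize (Zea mays) Aux/IAA protein IAA25, a nuclear repressor of auxin signalling. It is a bacterial cloning vector only. It is propagated in E. coli through a high-copy ColE1/pUC-type origin and selected with kanamycin through an aminoglycoside phosphotransferase (KanR) gene.

The insert lies between attL1 and attL2, the recombination sites used by LR Clonase to move an open reading frame directionally into attR-containing destination vectors. The automated annotation labels the roughly 600 bp coding region as a fragment of rice IAA24. This label most likely reflects a homology match to the closest Aux/IAA entry in the annotation database, not the insert's true identity, which the catalogue gives as maize IAA25. Aux/IAA proteins are short-lived transcriptional repressors that hold early auxin-response genes off at low auxin concentrations.

Upstream of attL1, the rrnB T1 and T2 terminators shield the insert from read-through transcription coming from the backbone. A T7 promoter sits just beyond attL2 and points back toward the insert. The short lacI and lacZα fragments appear to be backbone remnants with no functional role. No promoter for expression in eukaryotic cells is annotated, so expression depends on transfer into a suitable destination vector. The associated publication describes a synthetic approach to characterizing the maize nuclear auxin response circuit, and this plasmid serves as a source clone for building ZmIAA25 expression constructs for that kind of work. The record does not state any tags or whether a stop codon is present.
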