Addgene plasmid #188439: pENTR-ZmIAA25
Purpose: Zea Mays Nuclear Auxin Signaling Repressor IAA25
Depositing lab: Britney Moss. Depositing organization: Whitman College. Publication: A Synthetic Approach Allows Rapid Characterization of the Maize Nuclear Auxin Response Circuit. Ramos Baez R, Buckley Y, Yu H, Chen Z, Gallavotti A, Nemhauser JL, Moss BL. Plant Physiol. 2020 Apr;182(4):1713-1722. doi: 10.1104/pp.19.01475. Epub 2020 Mar 2. PubMed 32123041.
Backbone
  Vector backbone: pENTR
  Vector type: Cloning
Growth in bacteria
  Bacterial resistance: Kanamycin, 50 μg/mL
  Growth temperature: 37°C
  Growth strain: DH5alpha
  Copy number: Unknown
Gene/Insert
  Gene/Insert name: Auxin Signaling Repressor IAA25
  Species: Zea Mays
  Cloning method: Gateway Cloning
  Sequencing primers: 5′ GGAAACAGCTATGACCATG
Terms and licenses: Academic/Nonprofit Terms; Industry Terms: Not Available to Industry
How to cite: pENTR-ZmIAA25 was a gift from Britney Moss (Addgene plasmid # 188439 ; http://n2t.net/addgene:188439 ; RRID:Addgene_188439)
